Addgene plasmid #154002: PB-U6-DR-SgRNA-DR-EF1a-mCherry-SV40
Purpose: Empty SgRNA expression system matching CasRx
Depositing lab: Hui Yang. Depositing organization: Center for Excellence in Brain Science and Intelligence Technology, Chinese Academy of Sciences. Publication: Modulation of metabolic functions through Cas13d-mediated gene knockdown in liver. He B, Peng W, Huang J, Zhang H, Zhou Y, Yang X, Liu J, Li Z, Xu C, Xue M, Yang H, Huang P. Protein Cell. 2020 Mar 18. pii: 10.1007/s13238-020-00700-2. doi: 10.1007/s13238-020-00700-2. PubMed 32185621.
Backbone
  Vector backbone: PB
  Vector type: CRISPR
Growth in bacteria
  Bacterial resistance: Ampicillin and Kanamycin, 100 & 50 μg/mL
  Growth temperature: 37°C
  Growth strain: NEB Stable
  Copy number: High Copy
Gene/Insert
  Gene/Insert name: SgRNA expression system
  Species: Synthetic
  Insert size (bp): 1769
  Promoter: U6, EF1a
  Cloning method: Restriction Enzyme; 5′ cloning site unknown (unknown if destroyed); 3′ cloning site unknown (unknown if destroyed)
  Sequencing primers: 5′ unknown
Terms and licenses: Academic/Nonprofit Terms; Industry Terms: Not Available to Industry
Depositor comments: INSERT: mCherry driven by EF1a promoter. INSERT: DR-SgRNA driven by U6 promoter.
How to cite: PB-U6-DR-SgRNA-DR-EF1a-mCherry-SV40 was a gift from Hui Yang (Addgene plasmid # 154002 ; http://n2t.net/addgene:154002 ; RRID:Addgene_154002)
