[The description below was written by a language model from this plasmid's Addgene catalogue record and pLannotate feature annotations shown in this document.]
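Description:
PB-U6-DR-SgRNA-DR-EF1a-mCherry-SV40 is an empty guide RNA expression plasmid designed to work with CasRx (RfxCas13d), the RNA-targeting Cas13d effector. It is catalogued as a CRISPR vector on a "PB" backbone. That name suggests a piggyBac design, but the feature annotation does not identify any transposon terminal repeats, so this cannot be confirmed from the record. In E. coli the roughly 6.3 kb plasmid replicates from a high-copy ColE1/pUC-type origin and carries both a β-lactamase gene and a neo/nptII gene, matching the listed ampicillin plus kanamycin selection. An f1 origin, lac promoter/operator elements, a lacZα fragment and a T7 promoter are remnants of the cloning-vector scaffold.

The synthetic insert of about 1.8 kb contains two transcription units. In the first, the human U6 RNA polymerase III promoter drives a pre-gRNA array made of two 36-base RfxCas13d direct repeats separated by a short gap. This gap is presumably where a user-chosen spacer is cloned, though the cloning sites are not recorded. Flanking a spacer with direct repeats mimics a natural CRISPR array, which Cas13d processes itself into a mature guide. In the second unit, an EF-1α core promoter fused to an HTLV-1 5' LTR fragment (a common composite promoter arrangement) expresses mCherry, terminated by an SV40 polyadenylation signal. The red fluorescence marks mammalian cells that received the guide plasmid.

The plasmid supplies no Cas13d, so CasRx must come from a separate construct. The associated publication used Cas13d-mediated transcript knockdown in liver to modulate metabolic functions.
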