Features (pLannotate 1.2.2; 20 found; start..end, strand, type, name):
    105..126     +  protein_bind   CAP binding site: CAP binding activates transcription in the presence of cAMP. E. coli catabolite activator protein
    141..171     +  promoter       lac promoter: promoter for the E. coli lac operon
    179..195     +  protein_bind   lac operator: The lac repressor binds to the lac operator to inhibit transcription in E. coli. This inhibition can be relieved by adding lactose or isopropyl-β-D-thiogalactopyranoside (IPTG). lac repressor encoded by lacI
    593..833     +  promoter       U6 promoter: RNA polymerase III promoter for human U6 snRNA
    843..878     +  misc_RNA       RfxCas13d DR36: 36-base direct repeat for an RfxCas13d pre-gRNA (Konermann et al., 2018)
    897..932     +  misc_RNA       RfxCas13d DR36: 36-base direct repeat for an RfxCas13d pre-gRNA (Konermann et al., 2018)
    945..970     -  misc_feature   bom (fragment): basis of mobility region from pBR322
   1003..1214    +  promoter       EF-1α core promoter: core promoter for human elongation factor EF-1α
   1227..1495    +  LTR            5' LTR (truncated): truncated 5' long terminal repeat (LTR) from human T-cell leukemia virus (HTLV) type 1
   1529..2236    +  CDS            mCherry: mCherry is a basic (constitutively fluorescent) red fluorescent protein published in 2004, derived from Discosoma sp.. It is reported to be a very rapidly-maturing monomer with low acid sensitivity.
   2240..2361    +  polyA_signal   SV40 poly(A) signal: SV40 polyadenylation signal
   2687..2705    -  promoter       T7 promoter: promoter for bacteriophage T7 RNA polymerase
   2708..2865    +  CDS            lacZα (fragment): LacZα fragment of β-galactosidase; lacZ fragment
   2869..3297    +  rep_origin     f1 ori (sequence partly withheld): f1 bacteriophage origin of replication; arrow indicates direction of (+) strand synthesis
   3310..3609    +  CDS            tnpA (fragment): TN5P_ECOLX - Also known as tnp. Experimental evidence at protein level: Swiss-Prot protein existence level 1. Mediates transposition of transposon Tn5 by a 'cut and paste' mechanism. First, the monomeric transposase binds the 19 bp inverted DNA repeats flanking the transposon. Then, dimerization of the DNA- bound transposase creates a synaptic DNA complex. After nicking of the first DNA strand, excision of the transposon proceeds through a series of intermediates. The transposase then mediates the insertion of the transposon at a new site by strand transfer. The activity of the wild- type tran
   3641..4432    +  CDS            neo: KKA2_KLEPN - Also known as kan, nptII. Experimental evidence at protein level: Swiss-Prot protein existence level 1. Resistance to kanamycin, neomycin, paromomycin, ribostamycin, butirosin and gentamicin B. From Klebsiella pneumoniae.
   4436..4452    +  promoter       AmpR promoter (fragment): bla
   4453..5313    +  CDS            AmpR: β-lactamase; bla; confers resistance to ampicillin, carbenicillin, and related antibiotics
   5484..6072    +  rep_origin     ori: high-copy-number ColE1/pMB1/pBR322/pUC origin of replication
   6255..92      +  CDS            lacI (fragment) (across the origin): lac repressor; lacI; The lac repressor binds to the lac operator to inhibit transcription in E. coli. This inhibition can be relieved by adding lactose or isopropyl-β-D-thiogalactopyranoside (IPTG).
>Addgene plasmid #154002 | PB-U6-DR-SgRNA-DR-EF1a-mCherry-SV40 | addgene full sequence | sequence record 306269 | Addgene NGS Result
CGCCCAATACGCAAACCGCCTCTCCCCGCGCGTTGGCCGATTCATTAATGCAGCTGGCACGACAGGTTTC
CCGACTGGAAAGCGGGCAGTGAGCGCAACGCAATTAATGTGAGTTAGCTCACTCATTAGGCACCCCAGGC
TTTACACTTTATGCTTCCGGCTCGTATGTTGTGTGGAATTGTGAGCGGATAACAATTTCACACAGGAAAC
AGCTATGACCATGATTACGCCAAGCTTGGTACCTTAACCCTAGAAAGATAGTCTGCGTAAAATTGACGCA
TGCATTCTTGAAATATTGCTCTCTCTTTCTAAATAGCGCGAATCCGTCGCTGTGCATTTAGGACATCTCA
GTCGCCGCTTGGAGCTCCCGTGAGGCGTGCTTGTCAATGCGGTAAGTGTCACTGATTTTGAACTATAACG
ACCGCGTGAGTCAAAATGACGCATGATTATCTTTTACGTGACTTTTAAGATTTAACTCATACGATAATTA
TATTGTTATTTCATGTTCTACTTACGTGATAACTTATTATATATATATTTTCTTGTTATAGATATCATTA
ATATCGATGGGCTGGCCTTTTGCTCAGCTAGCGAGGGCCTATTTCCCATGATTCCTTCATATTTGCATAT
ACGATACAAGGCTGTTAGAGAGATAATTGGAATTAATTTGACTGTAAACACAAAGATATTAGTACAAAAT
ACGTGACGTAGAAAGTAATAATTTCTTGGGTAGTTTGCAGTTTTAAAATTATGTTTTAAAATGGACTATC
ATATGCTTACCGTAACTTGAAAGTATTTCGATTTCTTGGCTTTATATATCTTGTGGAAAGGACGAAACAC
CGCAAGTAAACCCCTACCAACTGGTCGGGGTTTGAAACGGGTCTTCGAGAAGACCTCAAGTAAACCCCTA
CCAACTGGTCGGGGTTTGAAACTTTTTTTGAATTCTGATGCGGTATTTTCTCCTTACGCAAAGGATCTGC
GATCGCTCCGGTGCCCGTCAGTGGGCAGAGCGCACATCGCCCACAGTCCCCGAGAAGTTGGGGGGAGGGG
TCGGCAATTGAACGGGTGCCTAGAGAAGGTGGCGCGGGGTAAACTGGGAAAGTGATGTCGTGTACTGGCT
CCGCCTTTTTCCCGAGGGTGGGGGAGAACCGTATATAAGTGCAGTAGTCGCCGTGAACGTTCTTTTTCGC
AACGGGTTTGCCGCCAGAACACAGCTGAAGCTTCGAGGGGCTCGCATCTCTCCTTCACGCGCCCGCCGCC
CTACCTGAGGCCGCCATCCACGCCGGTTGAGTCGCGTTCTGCCGCCTCCCGCCTGTGGTGCCTCCTGAAC
TGCGTCCGCCGTCTAGGTAAGTTTAAAGCTCAGGTCGAGACCGGGCCTTTGTCCGGCGCTCCCTTGGAGC
CTACCTAGACTCAGCCGGCTCTCCACGCTTTGCCTGACCCTGCTTGCTCAACTCTACGTCTTTGTTTCGT
TTTCTGTTCTGCGCCGTTACAGATCCAAGCTGTGACCGGCGCCTACACCGGTGCCACCATGGTGAGCAAG
GGCGAGGAGGATAACATGGCCATCATCAAGGAGTTCATGCGCTTCAAGGTGCACATGGAGGGCTCCGTGA
ACGGCCACGAGTTCGAGATCGAGGGCGAGGGCGAGGGCCGCCCCTACGAGGGCACCCAGACCGCCAAGCT
GAAGGTGACCAAGGGTGGCCCCCTGCCCTTCGCCTGGGACATCCTGTCCCCTCAGTTCATGTACGGCTCC
AAGGCCTACGTGAAGCACCCCGCCGACATCCCCGACTACTTGAAGCTGTCCTTCCCCGAGGGCTTCAAGT
GGGAGCGCGTGATGAACTTCGAGGACGGCGGCGTGGTGACCGTGACCCAGGACTCCTCCCTGCAGGACGG
CGAGTTCATCTACAAGGTGAAGCTGCGCGGCACCAACTTCCCCTCCGACGGCCCCGTAATGCAGAAGAAG
ACCATGGGCTGGGAGGCCTCCTCCGAGCGGATGTACCCCGAGGACGGCGCCCTGAAGGGCGAGATCAAGC
AGAGGCTGAAGCTGAAGGACGGCGGCCACTACGACGCTGAGGTCAAGACCACCTACAAGGCCAAGAAGCC
CGTGCAGCTGCCCGGCGCCTACAACGTCAACATCAAGTTGGACATCACCTCCCACAACGAGGACTACACC
ATCGTGGAACAGTACGAACGCGCCGAGGGCCGCCACTCCACCGGCGGCATGGACGAGCTGTACAAGTAAA
ACTTGTTTATTGCAGCTTATAATGGTTACAAATAAAGCAATAGCATCACAAATTTCACAAATAAAGCATT
TTTTTCACTGCATTCTAGTTGTGGTTTGTCCAAACTCATCAATGTATCTTACCTAAAAGTTTTGTTACTT
TATAGAAGAAATTTTGAGTTTTTGTTTTTTTTTAATAAATAAATAAACATAAATAAATTGTTTGTTGAAT
TTATTATTAGTATGTAAGTGTAAATATAATAAAACTTAATATCTATTCAAATTAATAAATAAACCTCGAT
ATACAGACCGATAAAACACATGCGTCAATTTTACGCATGATTATCTTTAACGTACGTCACAATATGATTA
TCTTTCTAGGGTTAAGGCCGGCCAATAAGGGCGAATTCTGCAGATATCCATCACACTGGCGGCCGCTCGA
GCATGCATCTAGAGGGCCCAATTCGCCCTATAGTGAGTCGTATTACAATTCACTGGCCGTCGTTTTACAA
CGTCGTGACTGGGAAAACCCTGGCGTTACCCAACTTAATCGCCTTGCAGCACATCCCCCTTTCGCCAGCT
GGCGTAATAGCGAAGAGGCCCGCACCGATCGCCCTTCCCAACAGTTGCGCAGCCTGAATGGCGAATGG
[124 nt withheld, positions 2869-2992]
C
[91 nt withheld, positions 2994-3084]
A
[49 nt withheld, positions 3086-3134]
CCTTTGACGTTGGAGTCCACGTTCTTT
[37 nt withheld, positions 3162-3198]
ACCCTATCTCGGTCTATTCTTTTGATTTATAAGGGATTTTGCCGATTTCGGCCTATTGGTTAAAAAATGA
GCTGATTTAACAAAAATTTAACGCGAATTTTAACAAAATTCAGGGCGCAAGGGCTGCTAAAGGAAGCGGA
ACACGTAGAAAGCCAGTCCGCAGAAACGGTGCTGACCCCGGATGAATGTCAGCTACTGGGCTATCTGGAC
AAGGGAAAACGCAAGCGCAAAGAGAAAGCAGGTAGCTTGCAGTGGGCTTACATGGCGATAGCTAGACTGG
GCGGTTTTATGGACAGCAAGCGAACCGGAATTGCCAGCTGGGGCGCCCTCTGGTAAGGTTGGGAAGCCCT
GCAAAGTAAACTGGATGGCTTTCTTGCCGCCAAGGATCTGATGGCGCAGGGGATCAAGATCTGATCAAGA
GACAGGATGAGGATCGTTTCGCATGATTGAACAAGATGGATTGCACGCAGGTTCTCCGGCCGCTTGGGTG
GAGAGGCTATTCGGCTATGACTGGGCACAACAGACAATCGGCTGCTCTGATGCCGCCGTGTTCCGGCTGT
CAGCGCAGGGGCGCCCGGTTCTTTTTGTCAAGACCGACCTGTCCGGTGCCCTGAATGAACTGCAGGACGA
GGCAGCGCGGCTATCGTGGCTGGCCACGACGGGCGTTCCTTGCGCAGCTGTGCTCGACGTTGTCACTGAA
GCGGGAAGGGACTGGCTGCTATTGGGCGAAGTGCCGGGGCAGGATCTCCTGTCATCCCACCTTGCTCCTG
CCGAGAAAGTATCCATCATGGCTGATGCAATGCGGCGGCTGCATACGCTTGATCCGGCTACCTGCCCATT
CGACCACCAAGCGAAACATCGCATCGAGCGAGCACGTACTCGGATGGAAGCCGGTCTTGTCGATCAGGAT
GATCTGGACGAAGAGCATCAGGGGCTCGCGCCAGCCGAACTGTTCGCCAGGCTCAAGGCGCGCATGCCCG
ACGGCGAGGATCTCGTCGTGACCCATGGCGATGCCTGCTTGCCGAATATCATGGTGGAAAATGGCCGCTT
TTCTGGATTCATCGACTGTGGCCGGCTGGGTGTGGCGGACCGCTATCAGGACATAGCGTTGGCTACCCGT
GATATTGCTGAAGAGCTTGGCGGCGAATGGGCTGACCGCTTCCTCGTGCTTTACGGTATCGCCGCTCCCG
ATTCGCAGCGCATCGCCTTCTATCGCCTTCTTGACGAGTTCTTCTGAATTGAAAAAGGAAGAGTATGAGT
ATTCAACATTTCCGTGTCGCCCTTATTCCCTTTTTTGCGGCATTTTGCCTTCCTGTTTTTGCTCACCCAG
AAACGCTGGTGAAAGTAAAAGATGCTGAAGATCAGTTGGGTGCACGAGTGGGTTACATCGAACTGGATCT
CAACAGCGGTAAGATCCTTGAGAGTTTTCGCCCCGAAGAACGTTTTCCAATGATGAGCACTTTTAAAGTT
CTGCTATGTGGCGCGGTATTATCCCGTATTGACGCCGGGCAAGAGCAACTCGGTCGCCGCATACACTATT
CTCAGAATGACTTGGTTGAGTACTCACCAGTCACAGAAAAGCATCTTACGGATGGCATGACAGTAAGAGA
ATTATGCAGTGCTGCCATAACCATGAGTGATAACACTGCGGCCAACTTACTTCTGACAACGATCGGAGGA
CCGAAGGAGCTAACCGCTTTTTTGCACAACATGGGGGATCATGTAACTCGCCTTGATCGTTGGGAACCGG
AGCTGAATGAAGCCATACCAAACGACGAGCGTGACACCACGATGCCTGTAGCAATGGCAACAACGTTGCG
CAAACTATTAACTGGCGAACTACTTACTCTAGCTTCCCGGCAACAATTAATAGACTGGATGGAGGCGGAT
AAAGTTGCAGGACCACTTCTGCGCTCGGCCCTTCCGGCTGGCTGGTTTATTGCTGATAAATCTGGAGCCG
GTGAGCGTGGGTCTCGCGGTATCATTGCAGCACTGGGGCCAGATGGTAAGCCCTCCCGTATCGTAGTTAT
CTACACGACGGGGAGTCAGGCAACTATGGATGAACGAAATAGACAGATCGCTGAGATAGGTGCCTCACTG
ATTAAGCATTGGTAACTGTCAGACCAAGTTTACTCATATATACTTTAGATTGATTTAAAACTTCATTTTT
AATTTAAAAGGATCTAGGTGAAGATCCTTTTTGATAATCTCATGACCAAAATCCCTTAACGTGAGTTTTC
GTTCCACTGAGCGTCAGACCCCGTAGAAAAGATCAAAGGATCTTCTTGAGATCCTTTTTTTCTGCGCGTA
ATCTGCTGCTTGCAAACAAAAAAACCACCGCTACCAGCGGTGGTTTGTTTGCCGGATCAAGAGCTACCAA
CTCTTTTTCCGAAGGTAACTGGCTTCAGCAGAGCGCAGATACCAAATACTGTTCTTCTAGTGTAGCCGTA
GTTAGGCCACCACTTCAAGAACTCTGTAGCACCGCCTACATACCTCGCTCTGCTAATCCTGTTACCAGTG
GCTGCTGCCAGTGGCGATAAGTCGTGTCTTACCGGGTTGGACTCAAGACGATAGTTACCGGATAAGGCGC
AGCGGTCGGGCTGAACGGGGGGTTCGTGCACACAGCCCAGCTTGGAGCGAACGACCTACACCGAACTGAG
ATACCTACAGCGTGAGCTATGAGAAAGCGCCACGCTTCCCGAAGGGAGAAAGGCGGACAGGTATCCGGTA
AGCGGCAGGGTCGGAACAGGAGAGCGCACGAGGGAGCTTCCAGGGGGAAACGCCTGGTATCTTTATAGTC
CTGTCGGGTTTCGCCACCTCTGACTTGAGCGTCGATTTTTGTGATGCTCGTCAGGGGGGCGGAGCCTATG
GAAAAACGCCAGCAACGCGGCCTTTTTACGGTTCCTGGCCTTTTGCTGGCCTTTTGCTCACATGTTCTTT
CCTGCGTTATCCCCTGATTCTGTGGATAACCGTATTACCGCCTTTGAGTGAGCTGATACCGCTCGCCGCA
GCCGAACGACCGAGCGCAGCGAGTCAGTGAGCGAGGAAGCGGAAGAG
